Addgene plasmid #16380: PKC beta I CAT
Depositing lab: Bernard Weinstein. Depositing organization: Columbia University. Publication: Roles of specific isoforms of protein kinase C in the transcriptional control of cyclin D1 and related genes. Soh JW, Weinstein IB. J Biol Chem. 2003 Sep 5. 278(36):34709-16. 10.1074/jbc.M302016200 PubMed 12794082.
Backbone
  Vector backbone: pHACE
  Backbone size w/o insert (bp): 5400
  Vector type: Mammalian Expression
  Selectable markers: Neomycin (select with G418)
Growth in bacteria
  Bacterial resistance: Ampicillin, 100 μg/mL
  Growth temperature: 37°C
  Growth strain: DH5alpha
  Copy number: High Copy
Gene/Insert
  Gene/Insert name: PKC beta 1
  Species: R. norvegicus (rat)
  Insert size (bp): 1026
  Mutation: CAT: catalytic domain, aa 329-671
  Entrez Gene: Prkcb (a.k.a. Pkcb, Prkcb1)
  Tag / fusion protein: HA (C terminal on backbone)
  Cloning method: Restriction Enzyme; 5′ cloning site EcoRI (not destroyed); 3′ cloning site EcoRI (not destroyed)
  Sequencing primers: 5′ CMV-F
Terms and licenses: Academic/Nonprofit Terms; Industry Terms: Not Available to Industry
How to cite: PKC beta I CAT was a gift from Bernard Weinstein (Addgene plasmid # 16380 ; http://n2t.net/addgene:16380 ; RRID:Addgene_16380)
