[The description below was written by a language model from this plasmid's Addgene catalogue record.]
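Description:
PKC beta I CAT is a mammalian expression plasmid built on the pHACE backbone (about 5.4 kb without insert) that encodes a truncated form of rat protein kinase C beta I (Prkcb). The roughly 1 kb insert comprises only the catalytic domain, amino acids 329–671, and so lacks the N-terminal regulatory region of the enzyme. It was cloned into a single EcoRI site, which remains intact on both sides of the insert, and is fused in frame to an HA epitope tag supplied by the backbone at the C terminus, allowing the expressed fragment to be detected or immunoprecipitated with anti-HA antibodies. The record does not explicitly name the promoter, although the listing of a CMV forward primer for sequencing suggests that the insert lies downstream of a CMV promoter.

In bacteria the plasmid is maintained at high copy under ampicillin selection. For mammalian cells it carries a neomycin resistance marker, so stable transfectants can be selected with G418. No feature table is provided, so the origin of replication, polyadenylation signal and other backbone elements are not documented here.

In general, removing the autoinhibitory regulatory domain from a PKC isoform yields a kinase fragment that is active without the usual cofactors, so catalytic-domain constructs like this one are commonly used as constitutively active versions of the enzyme. The associated publication examined the roles of specific PKC isoforms in the transcriptional control of cyclin D1 and related genes, which fits use of this plasmid in transfection experiments to test the effect of isoform-specific PKC beta I activity on gene expression.
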