>Addgene plasmid #16380 | PKC beta I CAT | addgene partial sequence | sequence record 22746 | 16380 with CMV-F
CCNGGGNCATTAGCAGAGCTCTCTGGCTACTAGAGAACCCACTGCTTACTGGCTTATCGAAATTAATACG
ACTCACTATAGGGAGACCCAAGCTTGGTACCGAGCTCGGATCGAATTCTCGAGGCCACCATGGCTTATCC
TTACGACGTGCCTGACTACGCCGGATCCGACAACAATGGCAACAGGGACCGGATGAAACTGACCGATTTT
AACTTCCTGATGGTGCTGGGGAAAGGCAGCTTTGGCAAGGTCATGCTCTCAGAGCGGAAGGGTACAGATG
AACTCTATGCCGTGAAGATCCTGAAGAAAGATGTGGTGATCCAAGATGACGATGTGGAGTGCACAATGGT
GGAGAAGAGGGTGCTGGCCCTGCCTGGGAAGCCCCCATTCCTGACTCAGCTCCATTCCTGCTTCCAGACC
ATGGACCGCCTCTACTTTGTGATGGAGTATGTGAACGGGGGCGACCTCATGTACCACATCCAACAAGTTG
GCCGTTTCAAGGAGCCCCATGCTGTATTTTACGCTGCAGAGATTGCCATCGGTCTTTTCTTCTTGCAGAG
CAAGGGCATCATTTACCGTGACCTGAAACTTGACAACGTGATGCTGGATTCCGAGGGGCACATCAAAATC
GCTGACTTTGGCATGTGTAAAGAGAATATCTGGGATGGGGTGACAACCAAGACATTCTGTGGCACTCCAG
ACTACATTGCCCCAGAGATCATTGCTTATCAGCCCTACGGAAGT
