>Addgene plasmid #16380 | PKC beta I CAT | addgene partial sequence | sequence record 22747 | 16380 with SP6
GCTCGAGCGGCCGCCNGTGTGANGGANATCTGCAGAATTCTTAGGATCCCACATTAATGACAAACTCTGG
GTTAGTATACGAGAAGCCAGCAAATTCATTTTGGTCCAAGTTCATGATGAAGAGTTTGTCAGTGGGAGTC
AGTTCCACAGGCTGCCTGGTGAACTCTTTGTCGAAGTTGGAGGTGTCTCGCTTGTCTCTAGCTTTTGGTT
TATAAGGTGGCTGAATCTCCTTGCGTTCGAGTTTCTCCCAGTCGATATACCGGAAAAATGCATGCTCCTT
AATGTCTCGTTCCCCTTCAGGCCCACAACCCAGGCGCTTGCCTGGGTGTTTGGTCATTAGCCCTTTGCAG
ATTGCCACAGCTTCCTTAGACATGGACTTGGGATACGCCACGTTGTGCTCCATGATTGACTGGAAGAGTT
CATCCTCATCCTCCCCTTCAAAAGGTGCCTGGCCAGCCAACATTTCATACAGCAGGACTCCAAACGCCCA
CCAGTCCACAGACTTCCCGTAGGGCTGATAAGCAATGATCTCTGGGGCAATGTAGTCTGGAGTGCCACAG
AATGTCTTGGTTGTCACCCCATCCCAGATATTCTCTTTACACATGCCAAAGTCAGCGATTTTGATGTGCC
CCTCGGAATCCAGCATCACGTTGTCAAGTTTCAGGTCACGGTAAATGATGCCCTTGCTCTGCAAGAAGAA
AAGACCGATGGCAATCTCTGCAGCGTAAAATACAGCATGGGGCTCCTTGAAACGGCCAACTTGTTGGATG
TGGTACATGAGGTCGCCCCCGTTCACATACTCCATCACAAAGTAGAGGCGGTCCATGGTCTGGAAGCAGN
AATGGANCTGANTCAGNAATGGGGGCTTCCCNGGNAGGGCCAGCACCCTCTTCTCCACCATTGTGCACTC
CACATCGTCATCTTGGNTCACCACATCTT
